>Addgene plasmid #152178 | pGBW-m4133293 | depositor full sequence | sequence record 295190 | Full Sequence
CACCATGTACAGCTTTGTATCTGAAGAGACAGGCACTCTCATCGTTAATTCAGTGTTGCTGTTCCTGGCA
TTTGTGGTCTTCCTTTTAGTGACCCTAGCGATACTGACGGCCCTCCGGCTGTGCGCTTATTGTTGTAACA
TTGTCAACGTTAGTCTCGTGAAGCCCTCGTTCTACGTTTATTCCCGCGTGAAAAATCTAAACAGCTCCCG
TGTGCCTGATCTTCTTGTCGAAAACCTTTACTTTCAGTCGGGACGGCGAATCCCGGGGCTGATAAATCCC
TGGAAAAGGAGATGGAAGAAGAACTTTATTGCAGTGTCTGCGGCTAACCGGTTCAAAAAGATCAGTTCAA
GCGGCGCCCTAGATTACGACATTCCTACGACCGCCTCCGAGAATCTCTATTTCCAGGGTGAATTTGGCTT
GGCACAACATGACGAGGCCGTCGATAACAAGTTTAATAAAGAACAGCAGAACGCTTTCTATGAGATCCTT
CACTTACCAAATCTGAACGAAGAGCAACGCAACGCTTTCATTCAGAGCCTGAAAGACGATCCCTCGCAGT
CTGCAAATCTCCTGGCCGAAGCCAAGAAGCTGAATGACGCACAGGCTCCAAAAGTTGATAACAAGTTTAA
CAAGGAGCAGCAGAATGCTTTCTACGAGATATTGCACCTTCCTAATCTGAATGAGGAACAAAGAAATGCA
TTTATCCAGTCCCTAAAAGACGATCCATCACAGAGTGCCAACCTGCTTGCGGAAGCCAAAAAGCTCAATG
ATGCCCAGGCCCCGAAAGTAGACGCGAACCATCAATAAGGATCCGCAGGCCTCTGCTAGCTTGACTGACT
GAGATACAGCGTACCTTCAGCTCACAGACATGATAAGATACATTGATGAGTTTGGACAAACCACAACTAG
AATGCAGTGAAAAAAATGCTTTATTTGTGAAATTTGTGATGCTATTGCTTTATTTGTAACCATTATAAGC
TGCAATAAACAAGTTAACAACAACAATTGCATTCATTTTATGTTTCAGGTTCAGGGGGAGGTGTGGGAGG
TTTTTTAAAGCAAGTAAAACCTCTACAAATGTGGTATTGGCCCATCTCTATCGGTATCGTAGCATAACCC
CTTGGGGCCTCTAAACGGGTCTTGAGGGGTTTTTTGTGCCCCTCGGGCCGGATTGCTATCTACCGGCATT
GGCGCAGAAAAAAATGCCTGATGCGACGCTGCGCGTCTTATACTCCCACATATGCCAGATTCAGCAACGG
ATACGGCTTCCCCAACTTGCCCACTTCCATACGTGTCCTCCTTACCAGAAATTTATCCTTAAGGTCGTCA
GCTATCCTGCAGGCGATCTCTCGATTTCGATCAAGACATTCCTTTAATGGTCTTTTCTGGACACCACTAG
GGGTCAGAAGTAGTTCATCAAACTTTCTTCCCTCCCTAATCTCATTGGTTACCTTGGGCTATCGAAACTT
AATTAACCAGTCAAGTCAGCTACTTGGCGAGATCGACTTGTCTGGGTTTCGACTACGCTCAGAATTGCGT
CAGTCAAGTTCGATCTGGTCCTTGCTATTGCACCCGTTCTCCGATTACGAGTTTCATTTAAATCATGTGA
GCAAAAGGCCAGCAAAAGGCCAGGAACCGTAAAAAGGCCGCGTTGCTGGCGTTTTTCCATAGGCTCCGCC
CCCCTGACGAGCATCACAAAAATCGACGCTCAAGTCAGAGGTGGCGAAACCCGACAGGACTATAAAGATA
CCAGGCGTTTCCCCCTGGAAGCTCCCTCGTGCGCTCTCCTGTTCCGACCCTGCCGCTTACCGGATACCTG
TCCGCCTTTCTCCCTTCGGGAAGCGTGGCGCTTTCTCATAGCTCACGCTGTAGGTATCTCAGTTCGGTGT
AGGTCGTTCGCTCCAAGCTGGGCTGTGTGCACGAACCCCCCGTTCAGCCCGACCGCTGCGCCTTATCCGG
TAACTATCGTCTTGAGTCCAACCCGGTAAGACACGACTTATCGCCACTGGCAGCAGCCACTGGTAACAGG
ATTAGCAGAGCGAGGTATGTAGGCGGTGCTACAGAGTTCTTGAAGTGGTGGCCTAACTACGGCTACACTA
GAAGAACAGTATTTGGTATCTGCGCTCTGCTGAAGCCAGTTACCTTCGGAAAAAGAGTTGGTAGCTCTTG
ATCCGGCAAACAAACCACCGCTGGTAGCGGTGGTTTTTTTGTTTGCAAGCAGCAGATTACGCGCAGAAAA
AAAGGATCTCAAGAAGATCCTTTGATCTTTTCTACGGGGTCTGACGCTCAGTGGAACGAAAACTCACGTT
AAGGGATTTTGGTCATGAGATTATCAAAAAGGATCTTCACCTAGATCCTTTTAAATTAAAAATGAAGTTT
TAAATCAATCTAAAGTATATATGAGTAAACTTGGTCTGACAGTTACCAATGCTTAATCAGTGAGGCACCT
ATCTCAGCGATCTGTCTATTTCGTTCATCCATAGTTGCATTTAAATTTCCGAACTCTCCAAGGCCCTCGT
CGGAAAATCTTCAAACCTTTCGTCCGATCCATCTTGCAGGCTACCTCTCGAACGAACTATCGCAAGTCTC
TTGGCCGGCCTTGCGCCTTGGCTATTGCTTGGCAGCGCCTATCGCCAGGTATTACTCCAATCCCGAATAT
CCGAGATCGGGATCACCCGAGAGAAGTTCAACCTACATCCTCAATCCCGATCTATCCGAGATCCGAGGAA
TATCGAAATCGGGGCGCGCCTGGCCTCCGCGCCGGGTTTTGGCGCCTCCCGCGGGCGCCCCCCTCGTCAC
GGCGAGCGCTGCCACGTCAGACGAAGGGCGCAGGAGCGTCCTGATCCTTCCGCCCGGACGCTCAGGACAG
CGGCCCGCTGCTCATAAGACTCGGCCTTAGAACCCCAGTATCAGCAGAAGGACATTTTAGGACGGGACTT
GGGTGACTCTAGGGCACTGGTTTTCTTTCCAGAGAGCGGAACAGGCGAGGAAAAGTAGTCCCTTCTCGGC
GATTCTGCGGAGGGATCTCCGTGGGGCGGTGAACGCCGATGATTATATAAGGACGCGCCGGGTGTGGCAC
AGCTAGTTCCGTCGCAGCCGGGATTTGGGTCGCGGTTCTTGTTTGTGGATCGCTGTGATCGTCACTTGGT
GAGTAGCGGGCTGCTGGGCTGGCCGGGGCTTTCGTGGCCGCCGGGCCGCTCGGTGGGACGGAAGCGTGTG
GAGAGACCGCCAAGGGCTGTAGTCTGGGTCCGCGAGCAAGGTTGCCCTGAACTGGGGGTTGGGGGGAGCG
CAGCAAAATGGCGGCTGTTCCCGAGTCTTGAATGGAAGACGCTTGTGAGGCGGGCTGTGAGGTCGTTGAA
ACAAGGTGGGGGGCATGGTGGGCGGCAAGAACCCAAGGTCTTGAGCCCTTCGCTAATGCGGGAAAGCTCT
TATTCGGGTGAGATGGGCTGGGCACCATCTGGGGACCCTGACGTGAAGTTTGTCACTGACTGGAGAACTC
GGTTTGTCGTCTGTTGCGGGGGCGGCAGTTATGGCGGTGCCGTTGGGCAGTGCACCCGTACCTTTGGGAG
CGCGCGCCCTCGTCGTGTCGTGACGTCACCCGTTCTGTTGGCTTATAATGCAGGGTGGGGCCACCTGCCG
GTAGGTGTGCGGTAGGCTTTTCTCCGTCGCAGGACGCAGGGTTCGGGCCTAGGGTAGGCTCTCCTGAATC
GACAGGCGCCGGACCTCTGGTGAGGGGAGGGATAAGTGAGGCGTCAGTTTCTTTGGTCGGTTTTATGTAC
CTATCTTCTTAAGTAGCTGAAGCTCCGGTTTTGAACTATGCGCTCGGGGTTGGCGAGTGTGTTTTGTGAA
GTTTTTTAGGCACCTTTTGAAATGTAATCATTTGGGTCAATATGTAATTTTCAGTGTTAGACTTGTAAAT
TGTCCGCTAAATTCTGGCCGTTTTTGGCTTTTTTGTTAGACAACATGGGTAAAAAGCCTGAACTCACCGC
GACGTCTGTCGAGAAGTTTCTGATCGAAAAGTTCGACAGCGTCTCCGACCTGATGCAGCTCTCGGAGGGC
GAAGAATCTCGTGCTTTCAGCTTCGATGTAGGAGGGCGTGGATATGTCCTGCGGGTAAATAGCTGCGCCG
ATGGTTTCTACAAAGATCGTTATGTTTATCGGCACTTTGCATCCGCCGCGCTCCCGATTCCGGAAGTGCT
TGACATTGGGGAGTTCAGCGAGAGCCTGACCTATTGCATCTCCCGCCGTGCACAGGGTGTCACGTTGCAA
GACCTGCCTGAAACCGAACTGCCCGCTGTTCTGCAGCCGGTCGCGGAGGCAATGGATGCCATCGCTGCCG
CCGATCTTAGCCAGACGAGCGGGTTCGGCCCATTCGGACCGCAAGGAATCGGTCAATACACTACATGGCG
TGATTTCATATGCGCGATTGCTGATCCCCATGTGTATCACTGGCAAACTGTGATGGACGACACCGTCAGT
GCGTCCGTCGCGCAGGCTCTCGATGAGCTGATGCTTTGGGCCGAGGACTGCCCCGAAGTCCGGCACCTCG
TGCACGCGGATTTCGGCTCCAACAATGTCCTGACGGACAATGGCCGCATAACAGCGGTCATTGACTGGAG
CGAGGCGATGTTCGGGGATTCCCAATACGAGGTCGCCAACATCTTCTTCTGGAGGCCGTGGTTGGCTTGT
ATGGAGCAGCAGACGCGCTACTTCGAGCGGAGGCATCCGGAGCTTGCAGGATCGCCCCGGCTCCGGGCGT
ATATGCTCCGCATTGGTCTTGACCAACTCTATCAGAGCTTGGTTGACGGCAATTTCGATGATGCAGCTTG
GGCGCAGGGTCGATGCGACGCAATCGTCCGATCCGGAGCCGGGACTGTCGGGCGTACACAAATCGCCCGC
AGAAGCGCCGCCGTCTGGACCGATGGCTGTGTAGAAGTACTCGCCGATAGTGGAAACCGACGCCCCAGCA
CTCGTCCGAGGGCAAAGGAATAAGCTAGTATGTAAGCCTAGTCTTAGATAATAAAATCGCTATCCATCGA
AGATGGATGTGTGTTGGTTTTTTGTGTGTGTAACGCTAGGCGCGCCTGGTGTACCGAGAACGATCCTCTC
AGTGCGAGTCTCGACGATCCATATCGTTGCTTGGCAGTCAGCCAGTCGGAATCCAGCTTGGGACCCAGGA
AGTCCAATCGTCAGATATTGTACTCAAGCCTGGTCACGGCAGCGTACCGATCTGTTTAAACCTAGATATT
GATAGTCTGATCGGTCAACGTATAATCGAGTCCTAGCTTTTGCAAACATCTATCAAGAGACAGGATCAGC
AGGAGGCTTTCGCATGAGTATTCAACATTTCCGTGTCGCCCTTATTCCCTTTTTTGCGGCATTTTGCCTT
CCTGTTTTTGCTCACCCAGAAACGCTGGTGAAAGTAAAAGATGCTGAAGATCAGTTGGGTGCGCGAGTGG
GTTACATCGAACTGGATCTCAACAGCGGTAAGATCCTTGAGAGTTTTCGCCCCGAAGAACGCTTTCCAAT
GATGAGCACTTTTAAAGTTCTGCTATGTGGCGCGGTATTATCCCGTATTGACGCCGGGCAAGAGCAACTC
GGTCGCCGCATACACTATTCTCAGAATGACTTGGTTGAGTATTCACCAGTCACAGAAAAGCATCTTACGG
ATGGCATGACAGTAAGAGAATTATGCAGTGCTGCCATAACCATGAGTGATAACACTGCGGCCAACTTACT
TCTGACAACGATTGGAGGACCGAAGGAGCTAACCGCTTTTTTGCACAACATGGGGGATCATGTAACTCGC
CTTGATCGTTGGGAACCGGAGCTGAATGAAGCCATACCAAACGACGAGCGTGACACCACGATGCCTGTAG
CAATGGCAACAACCTTGCGTAAACTATTAACTGGCGAACTACTTACTCTAGCTTCCCGGCAACAGTTGAT
AGACTGGATGGAGGCGGATAAAGTTGCAGGACCACTTCTGCGCTCGGCCCTTCCGGCTGGCTGGTTTATT
GCTGATAAATCTGGAGCCGGTGAGCGTGGGTCTCGCGGTATCATTGCAGCACTGGGGCCAGATGGTAAGC
CCTCCCGTATCGTAGTTATCTACACGACGGGGAGTCAGGCAACTATGGATGAACGAAATAGACAGATCGC
TGAGATAGGTGCCTCACTGATTAAGCATTGGTAACCGATTCTAGGTGCATTGGCGCAGAAAAAAATGCCT
GATGCGACGCTGCGCGTCTTATACTCCCACATATGCCAGATTCAGCAACGGATACGGCTTCCCCAACTTG
CCCACTTCCATACGTGTCCTCCTTACCAGAAATTTATCCTTAAGATCGTTTAAACTCGACTCTGGCTCTA
TCGAATCTCCGTCGTTTCGAGCTTACGCGAACAGCCGTGGCGCTCATTTGCTCGTCGGGCATCGAATCTC
GTCAGCTATCGTCAGCTTACCTTTTTGGCAGCGATCGCGGCTCCCGACATCTTGGACCATTAGCTCCACA
GGTATCTTCTTCCCTCTAGTGGTCATAACAGCAGCTTCAGCTACCTCTCAATTCAAAAAACCCCTCAAGA
CCCGTTTAGAGGCCCCAAGGGGTTATGCTATCAATCGTTGCGTTACACACACAAAAAACCAACACACATC
CATCTTCGATGGATAGCGATTTTATTATCTAACTGCTGATCGAGTGTAGCCAGATCTAGTAATCAATTAC
GGGGTCATTAGTTCATAGCCCATATATGGAGTTCCGCGTTACATAACTTACGGTAAATGGCCCGCCTGGC
TGACCGCCCAACGACCCCCGCCCATTGACGTCAATAATGACGTATGTTCCCATAGTAACGCCAATAGGGA
CTTTCCATTGACGTCAATGGGTGGAGTATTTACGGTAAACTGCCCACTTGGCAGTACATCAAGTGTATCA
TATGCCAAGTACGCCCCCTATTGACGTCAATGACGGTAAATGGCCCGCCTGGCATTATGCCCAGTACATG
ACCTTATGGGACTTTCCTACTTGGCAGTACATCTACGTATTAGTCATCGCTATTACCATGCTGATGCGGT
TTTGGCAGTACATCAATGGGCGTGGATAGCGGTTTGACTCACGGGGATTTCCAAGTCTCCACCCCATTGA
CGTCAATGGGAGTTTGTTTTGGCACCAAAATCAACGGGACTTTCCAAAATGTCGTAACAACTCCGCCCCA
TTGACGCAAATGGGCGGTAGGCGTGTACGGTGGGAGGTCTATATAAGCAGAGCTGGTTTAGTGAACCGTC
AGATCAGATCTTTGTCGATCCTACCATCCACTCGACACACCCGCCAGCGGCCGC
Features (pLannotate 1.2.2; 21 found; start..end, strand, type, name):
      5..229     +  CDS            E: VEMP_SARS2 - Experimental evidence at protein level: Swiss-Prot protein existence level 1. Plays a central role in virus morphogenesis and assembly. Acts as a viroporin and self-assembles in host membranes forming pentameric protein-lipid pores that allow ion transport. Also plays a role in the induction of apoptosis (By similarity). Regulates the localization of S protein at cis-Golgi, the place of virus budding (PubMed:33229438). May act by slowing down the cell secretory pathway (PubMed:33229438). May interfere with tight-junction stability by interacting with host MPP5. This would result i
    284..361     +  CDS            MYLK2 (fragment): MYLK2_HUMAN - Experimental evidence at protein level: Swiss-Prot protein existence level 1. Implicated in the level of global muscle contraction and cardiac function. Phosphorylates a specific serine in the N-terminus of a myosin light chain. From Homo sapiens (Human).
    443..793     +  CDS            spa (fragment): SPA_STAAU - Experimental evidence at protein level: Swiss-Prot protein existence level 1. Plays a role in the inhibition of the host innate and adaptive immune responses. Possesses five immunoglobulin-binding domains that capture both the fragment crystallizable region (Fc region) and the Fab region (part of Ig that identifies antigen) of immunoglobulins (By similarity). In turn, Staphylococcus aureus is protected from phagocytic killing via inhibition of Ig Fc region. In addition, the host elicited B-cell response is prevented due to a decrease of antibody-secreting cell proliferation that en
    874..995     -  polyA_signal   SV40 poly(A) signal: SV40 polyadenylation signal
   1018..1087    -  CDS            large T antigen (fragment): large T antigen from SV40 (simian virus 40)
   1110..1156    +  terminator     T7 terminator: transcription terminator for bacteriophage T7 RNA polymerase
   1186..1322    +  terminator     rrnG terminator: transcription terminator from the E. coli ribosomal RNA rrnG operon (Albrechtsen et al., 1991)
   1367..1438    +  misc_feature   3' β-globin insulator: insulator downstream of the human β-globin locus (Farrell et al., 2002)
   1664..2252    -  rep_origin     ori: high-copy-number ColE1/pMB1/pBR322/pUC origin of replication
   2424..2488    -  CDS            bla(M) (fragment): β-lactamase lacking the signal sequence; bla(M); allows cytosolic expression of β-lactamase
   2752..3961    +  promoter       UbC promoter: human ubiquitin C promoter
   3971..4992    +  CDS            HygR (fragment): hygromycin B phosphotransferase confers resistance to hygromycin
   5020..5068    +  polyA_signal   poly(A) signal: synthetic polyadenylation signal
   5334..6194    +  CDS            AmpR: β-lactamase; bla; confers resistance to ampicillin, carbenicillin, and related antibiotics
   6207..6343    +  terminator     rrnG terminator: transcription terminator from the E. coli ribosomal RNA rrnG operon (Albrechtsen et al., 1991)
   6488..6559    +  misc_feature   5' β-globin insulator: insulator upstream of the human β-globin locus (Farrell et al., 2002)
   6564..6610    -  terminator     T7 terminator: transcription terminator for bacteriophage T7 RNA polymerase
   6628..6676    -  polyA_signal   poly(A) signal: synthetic polyadenylation signal
   6757..7060    +  enhancer       CMV enhancer: human cytomegalovirus immediate early enhancer
   7133..7150    -  promoter       CMV promoter (fragment): human cytomegalovirus (CMV) immediate early promoter
   7213..7264    +  promoter       CMVd2 promoter: truncated human cytomegalovirus (CMV) immediate early promoter that yields moderately reduced expression relative to the full-length promoter
