[The description below was written by a language model from this plasmid's Addgene catalogue record and pLannotate feature annotations shown in this document.]
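Description:
pGBW-m4133293 is a mammalian expression plasmid built on the pTwist_CMV_Hygro_6 backbone and carrying the wild-type envelope (E) protein of SARS-CoV-2. It is maintained in E. coli as a high-copy plasmid through a ColE1/pUC-type origin and selected with ampicillin via a full-length β-lactamase gene. For selection in mammalian cells it carries a separate cassette in which the human ubiquitin C promoter drives hygromycin B phosphotransferase, followed by a synthetic polyadenylation signal.

The E coding sequence sits at the start of the annotated record. Because the plasmid is circular, this places it immediately downstream of the CMV enhancer and promoter elements annotated at the end of the sequence. E is a small viroporin involved in virus assembly and morphogenesis. The catalogue lists a C-terminal, TEV-cleavable TAP tag supplied by the backbone. This fits the feature table, which detects a fragment of myosin light chain kinase 2 (probably a calmodulin-binding peptide) and a fragment of Staphylococcus aureus protein A, with its immunoglobulin-binding domains, downstream of E. These are the two affinity modules of a classical tandem affinity purification tag, although the TEV site itself is not annotated.

The features flanking the expression unit include an SV40 polyadenylation signal (annotated on the reverse strand), T7 and rrnG bacterial terminators, and short β-globin insulator elements, which presumably isolate it from neighbouring transcription. The construct suits transient or hygromycin-selected stable expression of tagged E protein in mammalian cells. The tag would suit affinity purification and interaction studies, although the record states only expression as the purpose.
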