Addgene plasmid #152178: pGBW-m4133293
Purpose: Mammalian expression plasmid for SARS-CoV-2 E (envelope)
Depositing lab: Ginkgo Bioworks & Benjie Chen. Depositing organization: Ginkgo Bioworks.
Backbone
  Vector backbone: pTwist_CMV_Hygro_6
  Backbone size w/o insert (bp): 6525
  Vector type: Mammalian Expression
  Selectable markers: Hygromycin
Growth in bacteria
  Bacterial resistance: Ampicillin, 100 μg/mL
  Growth temperature: 37°C
  Growth strain: DH5alpha
  Copy number: High Copy
Gene/Insert
  Gene/Insert name: SARS-CoV-2 E (envelope) (alt names: envelope protein; E protein)
  Species: Severe acute respiratory syndrome coronavirus 2
  Insert size (bp): 221
  Mutation: wt
  Entrez Gene: E (a.k.a. GU280_gp04)
  Promoter: CMV
  Tag / fusion protein: Cleavable TEV;TapTag (C terminal on backbone)
  Cloning method: Unknown
Resource information
  A portion of this plasmid was derived from a plasmid made by: GinkgoBioworks
Depositor comments: NCBI reference sequence: YP_009724392.1
How to cite: pGBW-m4133293 was a gift from Ginkgo Bioworks & Benjie Chen (Addgene plasmid # 152178 ; http://n2t.net/addgene:152178 ; RRID:Addgene_152178)
